>Addgene plasmid #23283 | pCMV-Tag2B Flag BimS | depositor partial sequence | sequence record 10641 | Author sequence
GCCAAGCTCGAAATTAACCCTCACTAAAGGGAACAAAAGCTGGAGCTCCACCGCGGTGGCGGCCGCCACC
ATGGATTACAAGGATGACGACGATAAGAGCCCGGGCGGATCCATGGCCAAGCAACCTTCTGATGTAAGTT
CTGAGTGTGACAGAGAAGGTGGACAATTGCAGCCTGCTGAGAGGCCTCCCCAGCTCAGGCCTGGGGCCCC
TACCTCCCTACAGACAGAACCGCAAGCTTCCATAAGACAGTCTCAAGAGGAACCTGAAGATCTGCGCCCG
GAGATACGGATTGCACAGGAGCTACGGCGGATCGGAGACGAGTTCAACGAAACTTACACAAGGAGGGTGT
TTGCAAATGATTACCGCGAGGCTGAAGACCACCCTCAAATGGTTATCTTACAACTGTTACGCTTTATCTT
CCGTCTGGTATGGAGAAGGCATTGAGAATTC
