>Addgene plasmid #23283 | pCMV-Tag2B Flag BimS | addgene partial sequence | sequence record 29161 | 23283 with CMV-F
GAGCTGGTTTAGTGANCGTCAGATCCGCTAGCGATTACGCCAAGCTCGAAATTAACCCTCACTAAAGGGA
ACAAAAGCTGGAGCTCCACCGCGGTGGCGGCCGCCACCATGGATTACAAGGATGACGACGATAAGAGCCC
GGGCGGATCCATGGCCAAGCAACCTTCTGATGTAAGTTCTGAGTGTGACAGAGAAGGTGGACAATTGCAG
CCTGCTGAGAGGCCTCCCCAGCTCAGGCCTGGGGCCCCTACCTCCCTACAGACAGAACCGCAAGCTTCCA
TAAGACAGTCTCAAGAGGAACCTGAAGATCTGCGCCCGGAGATACGGATTGCACAGGAGCTACGGCGGAT
CGGAGACGAGTTCAACGAAACTTACACAAGGAGGGTGTTTGCAAATGATTACCGCGAGGCTGAAGACCAC
CCTCAAATGGTTATCTTACAACTGTTACGCTTTATCTTCCGTCTGGTATGGAGAAGGCATTGAGAATTCG
ATATCAAGCTTATCGATACCGTCGACCTCGAGGGGGGGCCCGGTACCTTAATTAATTAAGGTACCAGGTA
AGTGTACCCAATTCGCCCTATAGTGAGTCGTATTACAATTCACTCGATCGCCCTTCCCAACAGTTGCGCA
GCCTGAATGGCGAATGGAGATCCAATTTTTAAGTGTATNNTGTGTTAAACTACTGATTCTAATTGTTTGT
GTATTTTAGATTCACAGTCCCA
