[The description below was written by a language model from this plasmid's Addgene catalogue record.]
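Description:
pCMV-Tag2B Flag BimS is a mammalian expression plasmid built on the commercial pCMV-Tag2B backbone (about 4.3 kb without insert). It carries the short isoform of mouse Bim (BimS), the product of the Bcl2l11 gene. The insert of roughly 340 bp was placed between the BamHI and EcoRI sites of the multiple cloning site, and both sites remain intact. This positions the coding sequence in frame with the FLAG epitope supplied by the backbone, so the protein is made with an N-terminal FLAG tag. As the vector name and the CMV forward sequencing primer indicate, expression in mammalian cells is driven by the cytomegalovirus immediate-early promoter, a strong constitutive promoter suited to transient transfection. The plasmid is maintained in E. coli as a high-copy construct under kanamycin selection. No feature table is provided, so the origin of replication, polyadenylation signal and any mammalian selection cassette are not itemised in the record.

Bim is a pro-apoptotic BH3-only member of the Bcl-2 family, and BimS is the shortest of its major splice isoforms. The FLAG tag allows the expressed protein to be detected or immunoprecipitated with anti-FLAG antibodies without relying on isoform-specific Bim reagents. The associated publication concerns how multisite phosphorylation regulates Bim stability and apoptotic activity. This suggests the construct was used to overexpress tagged BimS in cultured mammalian cells for studies of its turnover and cell-death function, probably alongside other isoforms or mutants, although the record does not describe specific experiments.
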