Addgene plasmid #23283: pCMV-Tag2B Flag BimS
Depositing lab: Roger Davis. Depositing organization: University of Massachusetts, Worcester. Publication: Multisite phosphorylation regulates Bim stability and apoptotic activity. Hubner A, Barrett T, Flavell RA, Davis RJ. Mol Cell. 2008 May 23. 30(4):415-25. 10.1016/j.molcel.2008.03.025 PubMed 18498746.
Backbone
  Vector backbone: pCMV-Tag2B
  Backbone manufacturer: Stratagene
  Backbone size w/o insert (bp): 4300
  Vector type: Mammalian Expression
Growth in bacteria
  Bacterial resistance: Kanamycin, 50 μg/mL
  Growth temperature: 37°C
  Growth strain: DH5alpha
  Copy number: High Copy
Gene/Insert
  Gene/Insert name: pCMV Tag2b Bim S (alt name: Bim)
  Species: M. musculus (mouse)
  Insert size (bp): 340
  Entrez Gene: Bcl2l11 (a.k.a. 1500006F24Rik, Bim, Bod, bcl2-L-11)
  Tag / fusion protein: Flag (N terminal on backbone)
  Cloning method: Restriction Enzyme; 5′ cloning site Bam HI (not destroyed); 3′ cloning site EcoRI (not destroyed)
  Sequencing primers: 5′ cmv F
Terms and licenses: Academic/Nonprofit Terms; Industry Terms: Not Available to Industry
How to cite: pCMV-Tag2B Flag BimS was a gift from Roger Davis (Addgene plasmid # 23283 ; http://n2t.net/addgene:23283 ; RRID:Addgene_23283)
